LOCUS       Exported 10497 bp ds-DNA circular SYN 12-MAY-2021
DEFINITION  Expresses OsTIR1 via the ADH1 promoter, and the mGFP-AID via the
            TEF1 promoter in yeast. Both cassettes are integrated in HO locus.
            Assembly and characterization of the auxin-inducible degradation..
ACCESSION   .
VERSION     .
KEYWORDS    pG2J
SOURCE      synthetic DNA construct
  ORGANISM  synthetic DNA construct
REFERENCE   1 (bases 1 to 10497)
  AUTHORS   Papagiannakis A, Niebel B, Wit EC, Heinemann M
  TITLE     Autonomous Metabolic Oscillations Robustly Gate the Early and Late
            Cell Cycle.
  JOURNAL   Mol Cell. 2017 Jan 19;65(2):285-295. doi:
            10.1016/j.molcel.2016.11.018. Epub 2016 Dec 15.
  PUBMED    27989441
REFERENCE   2 (bases 1 to 10497)
  AUTHORS   .
  TITLE     Direct Submission
  JOURNAL   Exported May 12, 2021 from SnapGene Server 1.1.58
            http://www.snapgene.com
FEATURES             Location/Qualifiers
     source          1..10497
                     /organism="synthetic DNA construct"
                     /mol_type="other DNA"
     protein_bind    1..22
                     /label=CAP binding site
                     /bound_moiety="E. coli catabolite activator protein"
                     /note="CAP binding activates transcription in the presence
                     of cAMP."
     protein_bind    77..93
                     /label=lac operator
                     /bound_moiety="lac repressor encoded by lacI"
                     /note="The lac repressor binds to the lac operator to
                     inhibit transcription in E. coli. This inhibition can be
                     relieved by adding lactose or
                     isopropyl-beta-D-thiogalactopyranoside (IPTG)."
     primer_bind     82..104
                     /label=M13/pUC Reverse
                     /note="In lacZ gene"
     primer_bind     101..117
                     /label=M13 rev
                     /note="common sequencing primer, one of multiple similar
                     variants"
     primer_bind     101..117
                     /label=M13 Reverse
                     /note="In lacZ gene. Also called M13-rev"
     promoter        1382..1778
                     /gene="S. cerevisiae ADH1"
                     /label=ADH1 promoter
                     /note="promoter for alcohol dehydrogenase 1"
     CDS             1797..3521
                     /codon_start=1
                     /product="rice transport inhibitor response 1 protein"
                     /label=OsTIR1
                     /note="F-box protein that mediates auxin-dependent
                     interaction of a ubiquitin ligase with an auxin-inducible
                     degron (Tan et al., 2007)"
                     /translation="MTYFPEEVVEHIFSFLPAQRDRNTVSLVCKVWYEIERLSRRGVFV
                     GNCYAVRAGRVAARFPNVRALTVKGKPHFADFNLVPPDWGGYAGPWIEAAARGCHGLEE
                     LRMKRMVVSDESLELLARSFPRFRALVLISCEGFSTDGLAAVASHCKLLRELDLQENEV
                     EDRGPRWLSCFPDSCTSLVSLNFACIKGEVNAGSLERLVSRSPNLRSLRLNRSVSVDTL
                     AKILLRTPNLEDLGTGNLTDDFQTESYFKLTSALEKCKMLRSLSGFWDASPVCLSFIYP
                     LCAQLTGLNLSYAPTLDASDLTKMISRCVKLQRLWVLDCISDKGLQVVASSCKDLQELR
                     VFPSDFYVAGYSAVTEEGLVAVSLGCPKLNSLLYFCHQMTNAALVTVAKNCPNFTRFRL
                     CILEPGKPDVVTSQPLDEGFGAIVRECKGLQRLSISGLLTDKVFMYIGKYAKQLEMLSI
                     AFAGDSDKGMMHVMNGCKNLRKLEIRDSPFGDAALLGNFARYETMRSLWMSSCNVTLKG
                     CQVLASKMPMLNVEVINERDGSNEMEENHGDLPKVEKLYVYRTTAGARDDAPNFVKIL"
     CDS             3549..3578
                     /codon_start=1
                     /product="Myc (human c-Myc proto-oncogene) epitope tag"
                     /label=Myc
                     /translation="EQKLISEEDL"
     CDS             3585..3614
                     /codon_start=1
                     /product="Myc (human c-Myc proto-oncogene) epitope tag"
                     /label=Myc
                     /translation="EQKLISEEDL"
     CDS             3621..3650
                     /codon_start=1
                     /product="Myc (human c-Myc proto-oncogene) epitope tag"
                     /label=Myc
                     /translation="EQKLISEEDL"
     terminator      3800..3965
                     /gene="S. cerevisiae ADH1"
                     /label=ADH1 terminator
                     /note="transcription terminator for the S. cerevisiae
                     alcohol dehydrogenase 1 (ADH1) gene"
     primer_bind     complement(3855..3879)
                     /label=pHybLex-R
                     /note="ADH terminator, reverse primer"
     terminator      3982..4171
                     /gene="S. cerevisiae CYC1"
                     /label=CYC1 terminator
                     /note="transcription terminator for CYC1"
     CDS             complement(4393..5109)
                     /codon_start=1
                     /product="enhanced GFP with monomerizing A206K mutation
                     (Zacharias et al., 2002)"
                     /label=mEGFP
                     /note="mammalian codon-optimized"
                     /translation="MVSKGEELFTGVVPILVELDGDVNGHKFSVSGEGEGDATYGKLTL
                     KFICTTGKLPVPWPTLVTTLTYGVQCFSRYPDHMKQHDFFKSAMPEGYVQERTIFFKDD
                     GNYKTRAEVKFEGDTLVNRIELKGIDFKEDGNILGHKLEYNYNSHNVYIMADKQKNGIK
                     VNFKIRHNIEDGSVQLADHYQQNTPIGDGPVLLPDNHYLSTQSKLSKDPNEKRDHMVLL
                     EFVTAAGITLGMDELYK"
     primer_bind     complement(4435..4456)
                     /label=EGFP-C
                     /note="EGFP, forward primer"
     primer_bind     4784..4803
                     /label=EXFP-R
                     /note="For distinguishing EGFP variants, reverse primer"
     primer_bind     5043..5064
                     /label=EGFP-N
                     /note="EGFP, reverse primer"
     promoter        complement(5127..5525)
                     /gene="S. cerevisiae TEF1"
                     /label=TEF1 promoter
                     /note="promoter for EF-1-alpha"
     gene            5608..6964
                     /label=kanMX
                     /note="yeast selectable marker conferring kanamycin
                     resistance (Wach et al., 1994)"
     promoter        5608..5951
                     /label=TEF promoter
                     /note="Ashbya gossypii TEF promoter"
     CDS             5952..6761
                     /codon_start=1
                     /gene="aph(3')-Ia"
                     /product="aminoglycoside phosphotransferase"
                     /label=KanR
                     /note="confers resistance to kanamycin"
                     /translation="MGKEKTHVSRPRLNSNMDADLYGYKWARDNVGQSGATIYRLYGKP
                     DAPELFLKHGKGSVANDVTDEMVRLNWLTEFMPLPTIKHFIRTPDDAWLLTTAIPGKTA
                     FQVLEEYPDSGENIVDALAVFLRRLHSIPVCNCPFNSDRVFRLAQAQSRMNNGLVDASD
                     FDDERNGWPVEQVWKEMHKLLPFSPDSVVTHGDFSLDNLIFDEGKLIGCIDVGRVGIAD
                     RYQDLAILWNCLGEFSPSLQKRLFQKYGIDNPDMNKLQFHLMLDEFF"
     primer_bind     complement(6019..6038)
                     /label=Kan-R
                     /note="Kanamycin resistance gene, reverse primer"
     terminator      6767..6964
                     /label=TEF terminator
                     /note="Ashbya gossypii TEF terminator"
     primer_bind     complement(7572..7591)
                     /label=T7
                     /note="T7 promoter, forward primer"
     promoter        complement(7573..7591)
                     /label=T7 promoter
                     /note="promoter for bacteriophage T7 RNA polymerase"
     primer_bind     complement(7598..7615)
                     /label=M13 Forward
                     /note="In lacZ gene. Also called M13-F20 or M13 (-21)
                     Forward"
     primer_bind     complement(7598..7614)
                     /label=M13 fwd
                     /note="common sequencing primer, one of multiple similar
                     variants"
     primer_bind     complement(7607..7629)
                     /label=M13/pUC Forward
                     /note="In lacZ gene"
     primer_bind     complement(7914..7933)
                     /label=F1ori-R
                     /note="F1 origin, reverse primer"
     primer_bind     8046..8067
                     /label=F1ori-F
                     /note="F1 origin, forward primer"
     primer_bind     complement(8221..8240)
                     /label=pRS-marker
                     /note="pRS vectors, use to sequence yeast selectable
                     marker"
     primer_bind     8340..8362
                     /label=pGEX 3'
                     /note="pGEX vectors, reverse primer"
     primer_bind     complement(8400..8418)
                     /label=pBRforEco
                     /note="pBR322 vectors, upsteam of EcoRI site, forward
                     primer"
     promoter        8486..8590
                     /gene="bla"
                     /label=AmpR promoter
     CDS             8591..9451
                     /codon_start=1
                     /gene="bla"
                     /product="beta-lactamase"
                     /label=AmpR
                     /note="confers resistance to ampicillin, carbenicillin, and
                     related antibiotics"
                     /translation="MSIQHFRVALIPFFAAFCLPVFAHPETLVKVKDAEDQLGARVGYI
                     ELDLNSGKILESFRPEERFPMMSTFKVLLCGAVLSRIDAGQEQLGRRIHYSQNDLVEYS
                     PVTEKHLTDGMTVRELCSAAITMSDNTAANLLLTTIGGPKELTAFLHNMGDHVTRLDRW
                     EPELNEAIPNDERDTTMPVAMATTLRKLLTGELLTLASRQQLIDWMEADKVAGPLLRSA
                     LPAGWFIADKSGAGERGSRGIIAALGPDGKPSRIVVIYTTGSQATMDERNRQIAEIGAS
                     LIKHW"
     primer_bind     complement(8809..8828)
                     /label=Amp-R
                     /note="Ampicillin resistance gene, reverse primer"
     rep_origin      9622..10210
                     /direction=RIGHT
                     /label=ori
                     /note="high-copy-number ColE1/pMB1/pBR322/pUC origin of
                     replication"
     primer_bind     10111..10130
                     /label=pBR322ori-F
                     /note="pBR322 origin, forward primer"
     primer_bind     10364..10381
                     /label=L4440
                     /note="L4440 vector, forward primer"
ORIGIN
        1 taatgtgagt tagctcactc attaggcacc ccaggcttta cactttatgc ttccgcggct
       61 cgtatgttgt gtggaattgt gagcggataa caatttcaca caggaaacag ctatgaccat
      121 gattacgcca ctagtccgag gcctcgagat ccgatatcgc cgtggcggcc gccagctgaa
      181 gcttaattat cctgggcacg agtgaaacaa agctaaaacc tttatttagc atggccattg
      241 aatgtaacaa ttatatatat cgcaagcaca aaaaatcaag gagagagaac taccactttg
      301 ttcatgtgta caatgttcat tatctccata agcaaaaaaa aaaaaataga aaacatatgc
      361 tataaggttg atattctcac gagtaagcgg cacttgctac ttattgacat tgcagatttt
      421 tggctacaga aatagtatat tagagattat aattgctaat caaatcaaaa tataaaatta
      481 gtaaaccaaa ccatttatac ccttccttag tagttatgga ttgtttttta atgatatttc
      541 tgcaaaccaa agaaagattg ttatccagat agaatttagt tttgatattc atttttttgt
      601 tgaagattga acgccatatc tgggcctcat aattcaaaag acggtgccat tatcggtagc
      661 gtttcgcatt gtactggatt tcagaaattt cacagttgat gaatcgaaaa gaatggtctc
      721 attgcaacac gtaaggttaa gatgtccctt tttaccatta taggcaataa atgaatcata
      781 aaacgaccgt atactggtga aatagtaggg agaacgagta cctgtagtaa aaagtataaa
      841 tcatagttaa tcgggcaatg tccctcgatc aaggagtatt gtgtcatgtt cgagacaaac
      901 gccaacattt ttgtttcttt tggacaaatg ttgtttgcat ttatgatccg ttatattttg
      961 atctaatgta gagttgcacg tagttcttac tggcaaagaa atcgatgcat accaaaaaag
     1021 aataaaggtg atatttgatc tttaccgttt agttccaacg taaaattgtg cctttggact
     1081 taaaatggcg gggtgtacaa tatggacttc ctcttttctg gcaaccaaac ccatacatcg
     1141 ggattcctat aataccttcg ttggtctccc taacatgtag gtggcggagg ggagatatac
     1201 aatagaacag ataccagaca agacataatg ggctaaacaa gactacacca attacactgc
     1261 ctcattgatg gtggtacata acgaactaat actgtagccc tagacttgat agccatcatc
     1321 atatcgaagt ttcactaccc tttttccatt tgccatctat tgaagtaata ataggcgcat
     1381 gcaacttctt ttcttttttt ttcttttctc tctcccccgt tgttgtctca ccatatccgc
     1441 aatgacaaaa aaatgatgga agacactaaa ggaaaaaatt aacgacaaag acagcaccaa
     1501 cagatgtcgt tgttccagag ctgatgaggg gtatctcgaa gcacacgaaa ctttttcctt
     1561 ccttcattca cgcacactac tctctaatga gcaacggtat acggccttcc ttccagttac
     1621 ttgaatttga aataaaaaaa agtttgctgt cttgctatca agtataaata gacctgcaat
     1681 tattaatctt ttgtttcctc gtcattgttc tcgttccctt tcttccttgt ttctttttct
     1741 gcacaatatt tcaagctata ccaagcatac aatcaactat ctcatataca actagaatga
     1801 cgtacttccc ggaggaggtg gtggagcaca tcttcagctt cctgccggcg cagcgcgacc
     1861 gcaacacggt ctcgctcgtc tgcaaggtgt ggtacgagat cgagaggctg agccgccgcg
     1921 gcgtcttcgt gggcaactgc tacgccgtgc gcgccggccg cgtcgccgcg cggttcccca
     1981 acgtgcgggc gctcacggtg aaggggaagc cccacttcgc cgacttcaac ctcgtgcccc
     2041 ccgactgggg cggctacgcg gggccgtgga tcgaggcggc cgcgagggga tgccacggcc
     2101 tggaggagct caggatgaag cggatggtgg tgtccgacga gagcctcgag ctgctggctc
     2161 gctcgttccc gcggttcagg gctcttgttc ttatcagctg cgaggggttc agcactgacg
     2221 ggctagccgc cgtcgcgagc cattgcaagc ttctgaggga gttggatttg caggaaaatg
     2281 aagtggagga tcgagggcct aggtggcttt cctgcttccc tgattcctgc acatcacttg
     2341 tctcattgaa ttttgcctgc atcaaagggg aggttaatgc tggttcactg gagagacttg
     2401 ttagcaggtc cccaaacctg cggagtttga ggctgaatcg atctgtatcg gtagatacac
     2461 ttgcaaagat actactgcgt acccctaact tggaggattt ggggacaggg aatttgacag
     2521 atgacttcca aactgagtcc tactttaagc ttaccagtgc tctggagaaa tgcaagatgt
     2581 tgaggagttt gtctggattc tgggatgctt ctcctgtttg cctgtcattt atctaccccc
     2641 tgtgtgctca actgacagga ttgaacttga gctatgcacc cacacttgat gcttctgacc
     2701 ttacaaaaat gattagccgc tgtgtgaagc tccaacgcct ttgggtactg gattgtatct
     2761 cggacaaagg cttgcaagtg gtggcctcca gttgcaaaga cttgcaagaa ctcagggtat
     2821 ttccatcaga tttctacgta gctggttatt ctgcagtgac agaggaggga cttgttgcag
     2881 tatccttggg ctgtccaaaa ctgaactcac tactgtactt ctgtcaccaa atgactaatg
     2941 ctgcactagt tactgtcgcc aagaactgtc caaatttcac acgattcaga ctttgtattc
     3001 ttgagccagg gaagcctgat gttgtgacaa gccaaccatt agatgaaggc tttggagcta
     3061 ttgttcgtga gtgcaaggga ttacaacgtt tgtcaatatc tggtcttctc acagacaaag
     3121 ttttcatgta tattgggaaa tatgcaaaac aacttgagat gctttctata gcatttgctg
     3181 gtgacagtga taagggtatg atgcatgtta tgaatggatg caagaattta aggaaactgg
     3241 agataagaga tagcccgttt ggtgatgctg cactcttggg gaattttgct aggtacgaga
     3301 caatgcgatc cctttggatg tcatcttgca atgtcacgtt aaaggggtgc caagtccttg
     3361 cgtcaaagat gccgatgctc aatgttgagg tcataaatga gcgggatggt agcaatgaaa
     3421 tggaggaaaa ccatggagat ctgcctaaag tggagaaatt atatgtgtac cgcacaactg
     3481 ctggggcgag ggatgatgca ccaaattttg ttaaaatcct agtcgactcc ggttctgctg
     3541 ctagtggtga acaaaagttg atttctgaag aagatttgaa cggtgaacaa aagctaatct
     3601 ccgaggaaga cttgaacggt gaacaaaaat taatctcaga agaagacttg aacggatcca
     3661 ctagctaaaa caattcttcg ccagaggttt ggtcaagtct ccaatcaagg ttgtcggctt
     3721 gtctaccttg ccagaaattt acgaaaagat ggaaaagggt caaatcgttg gtagatacgt
     3781 tgttgacact tctaaataag cgaatttctt atgatttatg atttttatta ttaaataagt
     3841 tataaaaaaa ataagtgtat acaaatttta aagtgactct taggttttaa aacgaaaatt
     3901 cttattcttg agtaactctt tcctgtaggt caggttgctt tctcaggtat agcatgaggt
     3961 cgctcgtacg ctgagctgga tcttcgagcg tcccaaaacc ttctcaagca aggttttcag
     4021 tataatgtta catgcgtaca cgcgtctgta cagaaaaaaa agaaaaattt gaaatataaa
     4081 taacgttctt aatactaaca taactataaa aaaataaata gggacctaga cttcaggttg
     4141 tctaactcct tccttttcgg ttagagcgga tcttagctag ccgcggtacc aagcttactc
     4201 gagttacccg ggtgatacct tcacgaacgc cgccgcctcc gggccaccgc ttgatttttg
     4261 gcaggaaacc atcacgttct tccggtatga tctcaccggt ggccatccca caacttgtgc
     4321 cttggccgga ggtttggctg gatctttagg ggtacctgcc ccagcaccag ccccggcgcc
     4381 tgcaccgtcg accttgtaca gctcgtccat gccgagagtg atcccggcgg cggtcacgaa
     4441 ctccagcagg accatgtgat cgcgcttctc gttggggtct ttgctcagct tggactgggt
     4501 gctcaggtag tggttgtcgg gcagcagcac ggggccgtcg ccgatggggg tgttctgctg
     4561 gtagtggtcg gcgagctgca cgctgccgtc ctcgatgttg tggcggatct tgaagttcac
     4621 cttgatgccg ttcttctgct tgtcggccat gatatagacg ttgtggctgt tgtagttgta
     4681 ctccagcttg tgccccagga tgttgccgtc ctccttgaag tcgatgccct tcagctcgat
     4741 gcggttcacc agggtgtcgc cctcgaactt cacctcggcg cgggtcttgt agttgccgtc
     4801 gtccttgaag aagatggtgc gctcctggac gtagccttcg ggcatggcgg acttgaagaa
     4861 gtcgtgctgc ttcatgtggt cggggtagcg gctgaagcac tgcacgccgt aggtcagggt
     4921 ggtcacgagg gtgggccagg gcacgggcag cttgccggtg gtgcagatga acttcagggt
     4981 cagcttgccg taggtggcat cgccctcgcc ctcgccggac acgctgaact tgtggccgtt
     5041 tacgtcgccg tccagctcga ccaggatggg caccaccccg gtgaacagct cctcgccctt
     5101 gctcaccatt ttaataacct aggaaactta gattagattg ctatgctttc tttctaatga
     5161 gcaagaagta aaaaaagttg taatagaaca agaaaaatga aactgaaact tgagaaattg
     5221 aagaccgttt attaacttaa atatcaatgg gaggtcatcg aaagagaaaa aaatcaaaaa
     5281 aaaaattttc aagaaaaaga aacgtgataa aaatttttat tgcctttttc gacgaagaaa
     5341 aagaaacgag gcggtctctt ttttcttttc caaaccttta gtacgggtaa ttaacgacac
     5401 cctagaggaa gaaagagggg aaatttagta tgctgtgctt gggtgttttg aagtggtacg
     5461 gcgatgcgcg gagtccgaga aaatctggaa gagtaaaaaa ggagtagaaa cattttgaag
     5521 ctatggtgtg gaattccagc tgcgggttaa ttaaggcgcg ccagatctgt ttagcttgcc
     5581 tcgtccccgc cgggtcaccc ggccagcgac atggaggccc agaataccct ccttgacagt
     5641 cttgacgtgc gcagctcagg ggcatgatgt gactgtcgcc cgtacattta gcccatacat
     5701 ccccatgtat aatcatttgc atccatacat tttgatggcc gcacggcgcg aagcaaaaat
     5761 tacggctcct cgctgcagac ctgcgagcag ggaaacgctc ccctcacaga cgcgttgaat
     5821 tgtccccacg ccgcgcccct gtagagaaat ataaaaggtt aggatttgcc actgaggttc
     5881 ttctttcata tacttccttt taaaatcttg ctaggataca gttctcacat cacatccgaa
     5941 cataaacaac catgggtaag gaaaagactc acgtttcgag gccgcgatta aattccaaca
     6001 tggatgctga tttatatggg tataaatggg ctcgcgataa tgtcgggcaa tcaggtgcga
     6061 caatctatcg attgtatggg aagcccgatg cgccagagtt gtttctgaaa catggcaaag
     6121 gtagcgttgc caatgatgtt acagatgaga tggtcagact aaactggctg acggaattta
     6181 tgcctcttcc gaccatcaag cattttatcc gtactcctga tgatgcatgg ttactcacca
     6241 ctgcgatccc cggcaaaaca gcattccagg tattagaaga atatcctgat tcaggtgaaa
     6301 atattgttga tgcgctggca gtgttcctgc gccggttgca ttcgattcct gtttgtaatt
     6361 gtccttttaa cagcgatcgc gtatttcgtc tcgctcaggc gcaatcacga atgaataacg
     6421 gtttggttga tgcgagtgat tttgatgacg agcgtaatgg ctggcctgtt gaacaagtct
     6481 ggaaagaaat gcataagctt ttgccattct caccggattc agtcgtcact catggtgatt
     6541 tctcacttga taaccttatt tttgacgagg ggaaattaat aggttgtatt gatgttggac
     6601 gagtcggaat cgcagaccga taccaggatc ttgccatcct atggaactgc ctcggtgagt
     6661 tttctccttc attacagaaa cggctttttc aaaaatatgg tattgataat cctgatatga
     6721 ataaattgca gtttcatttg atgctcgatg agtttttcta atcagtactg acaataaaaa
     6781 gattcttgtt ttcaagaact tgtcatttgt atagtttttt tatattgtag ttgttctatt
     6841 ttaatcaaat gttagcgtga tttatatttt ttttcgcctc gacatcatct gcccagatgc
     6901 gaagttaagt gcgcagaaag taatatcatg cgtcaatcgt atgtgaatgc tggtcgctat
     6961 actgctgtcg attcgatact aacgccgcca tccagtgtcg aaaacgagct cgaattaatt
     7021 cctgggggaa caacttcaca gaatgttttg tcatattgtc gaagtggtca caaaacaaga
     7081 gaagttccgc caattataaa aagggaaccc gtatatttca gcttcacgga tgatttccag
     7141 ggtgagagta ctgtatatgg gcttacgata gaaggccata aaaatttctt gcttggcaac
     7201 aaaatagaag tgaaatcatg tcgaggctgc tgtgtgggag aacagcataa aatatcacaa
     7261 aaaaagaatc taaaacactg tgttgcttgt cccagaaagg gaatcaagta tttttataaa
     7321 gattggagtg gtaaaaatcg agtatgtgct agatgctatg gaagatacaa attcagcggt
     7381 catcactgta taaattgcaa gtatgtacca gaagcacgtg aagtgaaaaa ggcaaaagac
     7441 aaaggcgaaa aattgggcat tacgcccgaa ggtttgccag ttaaaggacc agagtgtata
     7501 aaatgtggcg gaatcttaca gtggcctatg cggccgctct agctagaact agtggatcga
     7561 tccccaattc gccctatagt gagtcgtatt acaattcact ggccgtcgtt ttacaacgtc
     7621 gtgactggga aaaccctggc gttacccaac ttaatcgcct tgcagcacat ccccctttcg
     7681 ccagctggcg taatagcgaa gaggcccgca ccgatcgccc ttcccaacag ttgcgcagcc
     7741 tgaatggcga atggcgcctg atgcggtatt ttctccttac gcatctgtgc ggtatttcac
     7801 accgcatann nnnnnnnnnn nnnnnnnnnn nnnnnnnnnn nnnnnnnnnn nnnnnnnnnn
     7861 nnnnnnnnnn nnnnnnnnnn nnnnnnnnnn nnnnnnnnnn nnntnnnnnn nnnnnnnnnn
     7921 nnnnnnnnnn nnnnnnnnnn nnnnnnnnnn cnnnnnnnnn nnnnnnnnnn nnnnnnnnnn
     7981 nnnnnnnnnn nnnnnnnnnn nnnnnnnnnn nnnncctttg acgttggagt ccacgttctt
     8041 taatagtgga ctcttgttcc aaactggaac aacactcaac tctatctcgg gctattcttt
     8101 tgatttataa gggattttgc cgatttcggt ctattggtta aaaaatgagc tgatttaaca
     8161 aaaatttaac gcgaatttta acaaaatatt aacgtttaca attttatggt gcactctcag
     8221 tacaatctgc tctgatgccg catagttaag ccagccccga cacccgccaa cacccgctga
     8281 cgcgccctga cgggcttgtc tgctcccggc atccgcttac agacaagctg tgaccgtctc
     8341 cgggagctgc atgtgtcaga ggttttcacc gtcatcaccg aaacgcgcga gacgaaaggg
     8401 cctcgtgata cgcctatttt tataggttaa tgtcatgata ataatggttt cttagacgtc
     8461 aggtggcact tttcggggaa atgtgcgcgg aacccctatt tgtttatttt tctaaataca
     8521 ttcaaatatg tatccgctca tgagacaata accctgataa atgcttcaat aatattgaaa
     8581 aaggaagagt atgagtattc aacatttccg tgtcgccctt attccctttt ttgcggcatt
     8641 ttgccttcct gtttttgctc acccagaaac gctggtgaaa gtaaaagatg ctgaagatca
     8701 gttgggtgca cgagtgggtt acatcgaact ggatctcaac agcggtaaga tccttgagag
     8761 ttttcgcccc gaagaacgtt ttccaatgat gagcactttt aaagttctgc tatgtggcgc
     8821 ggtattatcc cgtattgacg ccgggcaaga gcaactcggt cgccgcatac actattctca
     8881 gaatgacttg gttgagtact caccagtcac agaaaagcat cttacggatg gcatgacagt
     8941 aagagaatta tgcagtgctg ccataaccat gagtgataac actgcggcca acttacttct
     9001 gacaacgatc ggaggaccga aggagctaac cgcttttttg cacaacatgg gggatcatgt
     9061 aactcgcctt gatcgttggg aaccggagct gaatgaagcc ataccaaacg acgagcgtga
     9121 caccacgatg cctgtagcaa tggcaacaac gttgcgcaaa ctattaactg gcgaactact
     9181 tactctagct tcccggcaac aattaataga ctggatggag gcggataaag ttgcaggacc
     9241 acttctgcgc tcggcccttc cggctggctg gtttattgct gataaatctg gagccggtga
     9301 gcgtgggtct cgcggtatca ttgcagcact ggggccagat ggtaagccct cccgtatcgt
     9361 agttatctac acgacgggga gtcaggcaac tatggatgaa cgaaatagac agatcgctga
     9421 gataggtgcc tcactgatta agcattggta actgtcagac caagtttact catatatact
     9481 ttagattgat ttaaaacttc atttttaatt taaaaggatc taggtgaaga tcctttttga
     9541 taatctcatg accaaaatcc cttaacgtga gttttcgttc cactgagcgt cagaccccgt
     9601 agaaaagatc aaaggatctt cttgagatcc tttttttctg cgcgtaatct gctgcttgca
     9661 aacaaaaaaa ccaccgctac cagcggtggt ttgtttgccg gatcaagagc taccaactct
     9721 ttttccgaag gtaactggct tcagcagagc gcagatacca aatactgttc ttctagtgta
     9781 gccgtagtta ggccaccact tcaagaactc tgtagcaccg cctacatacc tcgctctgct
     9841 aatcctgtta ccagtggctg ctgccagtgg cgataagtcg tgtcttaccg ggttggactc
     9901 aagacgatag ttaccggata aggcacagcg gtcgggctga acggggggtt cgtgcacaca
     9961 gcccagcttg gagcgaacga cctacaccga actgagatac ctacagcgtg agctatgaga
    10021 aagcgccacg cttcccgaag ggagaaaggc ggacaggtat ccggtaagcg gcagggtcgg
    10081 aacaggagag cgcacgaggg agcttccagg gggaaacgcc tggtatcttt atagtcctgt
    10141 cgggtttcgc cacctctgac ttgagcgtcg atttttgtga tgctcgtcag gggggcggag
    10201 cctatggaaa aacgccagca acgcggcctt tttacggttc ctggcctttt gctggccttt
    10261 tgctcacatg ttctttcctg cgttatcccc tgattctgtg gataaccgta ttaccgcctt
    10321 tgagtgagct gataccgctc gccgcagccg aacgaccgag cgcagcgagt cagtgagcga
    10381 ggaagcggaa gagcgcccaa tacgcaaacc gcctctcccc gcgcgttggc cgattcatta
    10441 atgcagctgg cacgacaggt ttcccgactg gaaagcgggc agtgagcgca acgcaat
//
