LOCUS       G2J_ 10502 bp ds-DNA circular 05-OCT-2017
DEFINITION  .
ACCESSION
VERSION
SOURCE      .
  ORGANISM  .
COMMENT
COMMENT
COMMENT     ApEinfo:methylated:1
FEATURES             Location/Qualifiers
     misc_feature    73..977
                     /label=HO up
                     /ApEinfo_fwdcolor="#288dff"
                     /ApEinfo_revcolor="#288dff"
                     /ApEinfo_graphicformat="arrow_data {{0 1 2 0 0 -1} {} 0}
                     width 5 offset 0"
     misc_feature    join(6918..7139,7141..7415)
                     /label=HO down
                     /ApEinfo_fwdcolor="#245fff"
                     /ApEinfo_revcolor="#245fff"
                     /ApEinfo_graphicformat="arrow_data {{0 1 2 0 0 -1} {} 0}
                     width 5 offset 0"
     misc_feature    978..1677
                     /label=ADH1 Promoter
                     /ApEinfo_fwdcolor="#80f50a"
                     /ApEinfo_revcolor="#00ff00"
                     /ApEinfo_graphicformat="arrow_data {{0 1 2 0 0 -1} {} 0}
                     width 5 offset 0"
     misc_feature    complement(4280..4285)
                     /label=S3 sequence
                     /ApEinfo_fwdcolor="#639c97"
                     /ApEinfo_revcolor="#639c97"
                     /ApEinfo_graphicformat="arrow_data {{0 1 2 0 0 -1} {} 0}
                     width 5 offset 0"
     misc_feature    complement(4286..4999)
                     /label=mEGFP CDS
                     /ApEinfo_fwdcolor="#32cd3e"
                     /ApEinfo_revcolor="#32cd3e"
                     /ApEinfo_graphicformat="arrow_data {{0 1 2 0 0 -1} {} 0}
                     width 5 offset 0"
     gene            5456..6904
                     /label=KanMX4
                     /ApEinfo_fwdcolor="#ff33e4"
                     /ApEinfo_revcolor="#ff33e4"
                     /ApEinfo_graphicformat="arrow_data {{0 1 2 0 0 -1} {} 0}
                     width 5 offset 0"
     misc_feature    complement(4250..4279)
                     /label=5GA linker
                     /ApEinfo_fwdcolor="#bac9c1"
                     /ApEinfo_revcolor="#bac9c1"
                     /ApEinfo_graphicformat="arrow_data {{0 1 2 0 0 -1} {} 0}
                     width 5 offset 0"
     misc_feature    complement(join(4100..4211,4213..4214,4216..4249))
                     /label=IAA71-114
                     /ApEinfo_fwdcolor="#cebb31"
                     /ApEinfo_revcolor="#cebb31"
                     /ApEinfo_graphicformat="arrow_data {{0 1 2 0 0 -1} {} 0}
                     width 5 offset 0"
     gene            join(8110..9661,9663..9817,9819..9907,9909..10339)
                     /label=ColE1-AmpR
                     /ApEinfo_fwdcolor="#ff33e4"
                     /ApEinfo_revcolor="#ff33e4"
                     /ApEinfo_graphicformat="arrow_data {{0 1 2 0 0 -1} {} 0}
                     width 5 offset 0"
     promoter        complement(5017..5423)
                     /gene="PTEF1"
                     /label=PTEF1
                     /ApEinfo_fwdcolor="#32ff11"
                     /ApEinfo_revcolor="#48ff25"
                     /ApEinfo_graphicformat="arrow_data {{0 1 2 0 0 -1} {} 0}
                     width 5 offset 0"
     terminator      complement(3874..4063)
                     /gene="TCYC1"
                     /label=TCYC1
                     /ApEinfo_fwdcolor="#ffbc24"
                     /ApEinfo_revcolor="#ff6e36"
                     /ApEinfo_graphicformat="arrow_data {{0 1 2 0 0 -1} {} 0}
                     width 5 offset 0"
     terminator      3693..3857
                     /gene="TADH1"
                     /label=TADH1
                     /ApEinfo_fwdcolor="#ffbc24"
                     /ApEinfo_revcolor="#ff180f"
                     /ApEinfo_graphicformat="arrow_data {{0 1 2 0 0 -1} {} 0}
                     width 5 offset 0"
     CDS             1684..3561
                     /label=OsTIR1
                     /ApEinfo_fwdcolor="#54e3e4"
                     /ApEinfo_revcolor="#54e3e4"
                     /ApEinfo_graphicformat="arrow_data {{0 1 2 0 0 -1} {} 0}
                     width 5 offset 0"
ORIGIN
        1 atgaccatga ttacgccact agtccgaggc ctcgagatcc gatatcgccg tggcggccgc
       61 cagctgaagc ttaattatcc tgggcacgag tgaaacaaag ctaaaacctt tatttagcat
      121 ggccattgaa tgtaacaatt atatatatcg caagcacaaa aaatcaagga gagagaacta
      181 ccactttgtt catgtgtaca atgttcatta tctccataag caaaaaaaaa aaatagaaaa
      241 catatgctat aaggttgata ttctcacgag taagcggcac ttgctactta ttgacattgc
      301 agatttttgg ctacagaaat agtatattag agattataat tgctaatcaa atcaaaatat
      361 aaaattagta aaccaaacca tttataccct tccttagtag ttatggattg ttttttaatg
      421 atatttctgc aaaccaaaga aagattgtta tccagataga atttagtttt gatattcatt
      481 tttttgttga agattgaacg ccatatctgg gcctcataat tcaaaagacg gtgccattat
      541 cggtagcgtt tcgcattgta ctggatttca gaaatttcac agttgatgaa tcgaaaagaa
      601 tggtctcatt gcaacacgta aggttaagat gtcccttttt accattatag gcaataaatg
      661 aatcataaaa cgaccgtata ctggtgaaat agtagggaga acgagtacct gtagtaaaaa
      721 gtataaatca tagttaatcg ggcaatgtcc ctcgatcaag gagtattgtg tcatgttcga
      781 gacaaacgcc aacatttttg tttcttttgg acaaatgttg tttgcattta tgatccgtta
      841 tattttgatc taatgtagag ttgcacgtag ttcttactgg caaagaaatc gatgcatacc
      901 aaaaaagaat aaaggtgata tttgatcttt accgtttagt tccaacgtaa aattgtgcct
      961 ttggacttaa aatggcgGGG TGTACAATAT GGACTTCCTC TTTTCTGGCA ACCAAACCCA
     1021 TACATCGGGA TTCCTATAAT ACCTTCGTTG GTCTCCCTAA CATGTAGGTG GCGGAGGGGA
     1081 GATATACAAT AGAACAGATA CCAGACAAGA CATAATGGGC TAAACAAGAC TACACCAATT
     1141 ACACTGCCTC ATTGATGGTG GTACATAACG AACTAATACT GTAGCCCTAG ACTTGATAGC
     1201 CATCATCATA TCGAAGTTTC ACTACCCTTT TTCCATTTGC CATCTATTGA AGTAATAATA
     1261 GGCGCATGCA ACTTCTTTTC TTTTTTTTTC TTTTCTCTCT CCCCCGTTGT TGTCTCACCA
     1321 TATCCGCAAT GACAAAAAAA TGATGGAAGA CACTAAAGGA AAAAATTAAC GACAAAGACA
     1381 GCACCAACAG ATGTCGTTGT TCCAGAGCTG ATGAGGGGTA TCTCGAAGCA CACGAAACTT
     1441 TTTCCTTCCT TCATTCACGC ACACTACTCT CTAATGAGCA ACGGTATACG GCCTTCCTTC
     1501 CAGTTACTTG AATTTGAAAT AAAAAAAAGT TTGCTGTCTT GCTATCAAGT ATAAATAGAC
     1561 CTGCAATTAT TAATCTTTTG TTTCCTCGTC ATTGTTCTCG TTCCCTTTCT TCCTTGTTTC
     1621 TTTTTCTGCA CAATATTTCA AGCTATACCA AGCATACAAT CAACTATCTC ATATACAACT
     1681 AGAatgacgt acttcccgga ggaggtggtg gagcacatct tcagcttcct gccggcgcag
     1741 cgcgaccgca acacggtctc gctcgtctgc aaggtgtggt acgagatcga gaggctgagc
     1801 cgccgcggcg tcttcgtggg caactgctac gccgtgcgcg ccggccgcgt cgccgcgcgg
     1861 ttccccaacg tgcgggcgct cacggtgaag gggaagcccc acttcgccga cttcaacctc
     1921 gtgccccccg actggggcgg ctacgcgggg ccgtggatcg aggcggccgc gaggggatgc
     1981 cacggcctgg aggagctcag gatgaagcgg atggtggtgt ccgacgagag cctcgagctg
     2041 ctggctcgct cgttcccgcg gttcagggct cttgttctta tcagctgcga ggggttcagc
     2101 actgacgggc tagccgccgt cgcgagccat tgcaagcttc tgagggagtt ggatttgcag
     2161 gaaaatgaag tggaggatcg agggcctagg tggctttcct gcttccctga ttcctgcaca
     2221 tcacttgtct cattgaattt tgcctgcatc aaaggggagg ttaatgctgg ttcactggag
     2281 agacttgtta gcaggtcccc aaacctgcgg agtttgaggc tgaatcgatc tgtatcggta
     2341 gatacacttg caaagatact actgcgtacc cctaacttgg aggatttggg gacagggaat
     2401 ttgacagatg acttccaaac tgagtcctac tttaagctta ccagtgctct ggagaaatgc
     2461 aagatgttga ggagtttgtc tggattctgg gatgcttctc ctgtttgcct gtcatttatc
     2521 taccccctgt gtgctcaact gacaggattg aacttgagct atgcacccac acttgatgct
     2581 tctgacctta caaaaatgat tagccgctgt gtgaagctcc aacgcctttg ggtgcaggta
     2641 ctggattgta tctcggacaa aggcttgcaa gtggtggcct ccagttgcaa agacttgcaa
     2701 gaactcaggg tatttccatc agatttctac gtagctggtt attctgcagt gacagaggag
     2761 ggacttgttg cagtatcctt gggctgtcca aaactgaact cactactgta cttctgtcac
     2821 caaatgacta atgctgcact agttactgtc gccaagaact gtccaaattt cacacgattc
     2881 agactttgta ttcttgagcc agggaagcct gatgttgtga caagccaacc attagatgaa
     2941 ggctttggag ctattgttcg tgagtgcaag ggattacaac gtttgtcaat atctggtctt
     3001 ctcacagaca aagttttcat gtatattggg aaatatgcaa aacaacttga gatgctttct
     3061 atagcatttg ctggtgacag tgataagggt atgatgcatg ttatgaatgg atgcaagaat
     3121 ttaaggaaac tggagataag agatagcccg tttggtgatg ctgcactctt ggggaatttt
     3181 gctaggtacg agacaatgcg atccctttgg atgtcatctt gcaatgtcac gttaaagggg
     3241 tgccaagtcc ttgcgtcaaa gatgccgatg ctcaatgttg aggtcataaa tgagcgggat
     3301 ggtagcaatg aaatggagga aaaccatgga gatctgccta aagtggagaa attatatgtg
     3361 taccgcacaa CTGCTGGGGC GAGGGATGAT GCACCAAATT TTGTTAAAAT CCTAGTCGAC
     3421 TCCGGTTCTG CTGCTAGTGG TGAACAAAAG TTGATTTCTG AAGAAGATTT GAACGGTGAA
     3481 CAAAAGCTAA TCTCCGAGGA AGACTTGAAC GGTGAACAAA AATTAATCTC AGAAGAAGAC
     3541 TTGAACGGAT CCACTAGCTA Aaacaattct tcgccagagg tttggtcaag tctccaatca
     3601 aggttgtcgg cttgtctacc ttgccagaaa tttacgaaaa gatggaaaag ggtcaaatcg
     3661 ttggtagata cgttgttgac acttctaaat aagcgaattt cttatgattt atgattttta
     3721 ttattaaata agttataaaa aaaataagtg tatacaaatt ttaaagtgac tcttaggttt
     3781 taaaacgaaa attcttattc ttgagtaact ctttcctgta ggtcaggttg ctttctcagg
     3841 tatagcatga ggtcgctcgt acgctgagct ggatcttcga gcgtcccaaa accttctcaa
     3901 gcaaggtttt cagtataatg ttacatgcgt acacgcgtct gtacagaaaa aaaagaaaaa
     3961 tttgaaatat aaataacgtt cttaatacta acataactat aaaaaaataa atagggacct
     4021 agacttcagg ttgtctaact ccttcctttt cggttagagc ggatcttagc tagccgcggt
     4081 accaagctta ctcgagttaC CCGGGTGATA CCTTCACGAA CGCCGCCGCC TCCGGGCCAC
     4141 CGCTTGATTT TTGGCAGGAA ACCATCACGT TCTTCCGGTA TGATCTCACC GGTGGCCATC
     4201 CCACAACTTG TGCCTTGGCC GGAGGTTTGG CTGGATCTTT AGGGgtaccT GCCCCAGCAC
     4261 CAGCCCCGGC GCCTGCACCg tcgacCTTGT ACAGCTCGTC CATGCCGAGA GTGATCCCGG
     4321 CGGCGGTCAC GAACTCCAGC AGGACCATGT GATCGCGCTT CTCGTTGGGG TCTTTGCTCA
     4381 GCTTGGACTG GGTGCTCAGG TAGTGGTTGT CGGGCAGCAG CACGGGGCCG TCGCCGATGG
     4441 GGGTGTTCTG CTGGTAGTGG TCGGCGAGCT GCACGCTGCC GTCCTCGATG TTGTGGCGGA
     4501 TCTTGAAGTT CACCTTGATG CCGTTCTTCT GCTTGTCGGC CATGATATAG ACGTTGTGGC
     4561 TGTTGTAGTT GTACTCCAGC TTGTGCCCCA GGATGTTGCC GTCCTCCTTG AAGTCGATGC
     4621 CCTTCAGCTC GATGCGGTTC ACCAGGGTGT CGCCCTCGAA CTTCACCTCG GCGCGGGTCT
     4681 TGTAGTTGCC GTCGTCCTTG AAGAAGATGG TGCGCTCCTG GACGTAGCCT TCGGGCATGG
     4741 CGGACTTGAA GAAGTCGTGC TGCTTCATGT GGTCGGGGTA GCGGCTGAAG CACTGCACGC
     4801 CGTAGGTCAG GGTGGTCACG AGGGTGGGCC AGGGCACGGG CAGCTTGCCG GTGGTGCAGA
     4861 TGAACTTCAG GGTCAGCTTG CCGTAGGTGG CATCGCCCTC GCCCTCGCCG GACACGCTGA
     4921 ACTTGTGGCC GTTTACGTCG CCGTCCAGCT CGACCAGGAT GGGCACCACC CCGGTGAACA
     4981 GCTCCTCGCC CTTGCTCACc attttaataa cctaggaaac ttagattaga ttgctatgct
     5041 ttctttctaa tgagcaagaa gtaaaaaaag ttgtaataga acaagaaaaa tgaaactgaa
     5101 acttgagaaa ttgaagaccg tttattaact taaatatcaa tgggaggtca tcgaaagaga
     5161 aaaaaatcaa aaaaaaaatt ttcaagaaaa agaaacgtga taaaaatttt tattgccttt
     5221 ttcgacgaag aaaaagaaac gaggcggtct cttttttctt ttccaaacct ttagtacggg
     5281 taattaacga caccctagag gaagaaagag gggaaattta gtatgctgtg cttgggtgtt
     5341 ttgaagtggt acggcgatgc gcggagtccg agaaaatctg gaagagtaaa aaaggagtag
     5401 aaacattttg aagctatggt gtggaattcc agctgcgggt taattaaggc gcgccagatc
     5461 tgtttagctt gcctcgtccc cgccgggtca cccggccagc gacatggagg cccagaatac
     5521 cctccttgac agtcttgacg tgcgcagctc aggggcatga tgtgactgtc gcccgtacat
     5581 ttagcccata catccccatg tataatcatt tgcatccata cattttgatg gccgcacggc
     5641 gcgaagcaaa aattacggct cctcgctgca gacctgcgag cagggaaacg ctcccctcac
     5701 agacgcgttg aattgtcccc acgccgcgcc cctgtagaga aatataaaag gttaggattt
     5761 gccactgagg ttcttctttc atatacttcc ttttaaaatc ttgctaggat acagttctca
     5821 catcacatcc gaacataaac aaccatgggt aaggaaaaga ctcacgtttc gaggccgcga
     5881 ttaaattcca acatggatgc tgatttatat gggtataaat gggctcgcga taatgtcggg
     5941 caatcaggtg cgacaatcta tcgattgtat gggaagcccg atgcgccaga gttgtttctg
     6001 aaacatggca aaggtagcgt tgccaatgat gttacagatg agatggtcag actaaactgg
     6061 ctgacggaat ttatgcctct tccgaccatc aagcatttta tccgtactcc tgatgatgca
     6121 tggttactca ccactgcgat ccccggcaaa acagcattcc aggtattaga agaatatcct
     6181 gattcaggtg aaaatattgt tgatgcgctg gcagtgttcc tgcgccggtt gcattcgatt
     6241 cctgtttgta attgtccttt taacagcgat cgcgtatttc gtctcgctca ggcgcaatca
     6301 cgaatgaata acggtttggt tgatgcgagt gattttgatg acgagcgtaa tggctggcct
     6361 gttgaacaag tctggaaaga aatgcataag cttttgccat tctcaccgga ttcagtcgtc
     6421 actcatggtg atttctcact tgataacctt atttttgacg aggggaaatt aataggttgt
     6481 attgatgttg gacgagtcgg aatcgcagac cgataccagg atcttgccat cctatggaac
     6541 tgcctcggtg agttttctcc ttcattacag aaacggcttt ttcaaaaata tggtattgat
     6601 aatcctgata tgaataaatt gcagtttcat ttgatgctcg atgagttttt ctaatcagta
     6661 ctgacaataa aaagattctt gttttcaaga acttgtcatt tgtatagttt ttttatattg
     6721 tagttgttct attttaatca aatgttagcg tgatttatat tttttttcgc ctcgacatca
     6781 tctgcccaga tgcgaagtta agtgcgcaga aagtaatatc atgcgtcaat cgtatgtgaa
     6841 tgctggtcgc tatactgctg tcgattcgat actaacgccg ccatccagtg tcgaaaacga
     6901 gctcgaattA ATTcctgggg gaacaacttc acagaatgtt ttgtcatatt gtcgaagtgg
     6961 tcacaaaaca agagaagttc cgccaattat aaaaagggaa cccgtatatt tcagcttcac
     7021 ggatgatttc cagggtgaga gtactgtata tgggcttacg atagaaggcc ataaaaattt
     7081 cttgcttggc aacaaaatag aagtgaaatc atgtcgaggc tgctgtgtgg gagaacagca
     7141 taaaatatca caaaaaaaga atctaaaaca ctgtgttgct tgtcccagaa agggaatcaa
     7201 gtatttttat aaagattgga gtggtaaaaa tcgagtatgt gctagatgct atggaagata
     7261 caaattcagc ggtcatcact gtataaattg caagtatgta ccagaagcac gtgaagtgaa
     7321 aaaggcaaaa gacaaaggcg aaaaattggg cattacgccc gaaggtttgc cagttaaagg
     7381 accagagtgt ataaaatgtg gcggaatctt acagtggcct atgcggccgc tctagCTAGa
     7441 actagtggat cgatccccaa ttcgccctat agtgagtcgt attacaattc actggccgtc
     7501 gttttacaac gtcgtgactg ggaaaaccct ggcgttaccc aacttaatcg ccttgcagca
     7561 catccccctt tcgccagctg gcgtaatagc gaagaggccc gcaccgatcg cccttcccaa
     7621 cagttgcgca gcctgaatgg cgaatggcgc ctgatgcggt attttctcct tacgcatctg
     7681 tgcggtattt cacaccgcat annnnnnnnn nnnnnnnnnn nnnnnnnnnn nnnnnnnnnn
     7741 nnnnnnnnnn nnnnnnnnnn nnnnnnnnnn nnnnnnnnnn nnnnnnnnnn nnnnnntnnn
     7801 nnnnnnnnnn nnnnnnnnnn nnnnnnnnnn nnnnnnnnnn nnncnnnnnn nnnnnnnnnn
     7861 nnnnnnnnnn nnnnnnnnnn nnnnnnnnnn nnnnnnnnnn nnnnnnncct ttgacgttgg
     7921 agtccacgtt ctttaatagt ggactcttgt tccaaactgg aacaacactc aacTctatct
     7981 cgggctattc ttttgattta taagggattt tgccgatttc ggtctattgg ttaaaaaatg
     8041 agctgattta acaaaaattt aacgcgaatt ttaacaaaat attaacgttt acaattttat
     8101 ggtgcactct cagtacaatc tgctctgatg ccgcatagtt aagccagccc cgacacccgc
     8161 caacacccgc tgacgcgccc tgacgggctt gtctgctccc ggcatccgct tacagacaag
     8221 ctgtgaccgt ctccgggagc tgcatgtgtc agaggttttc accgtcatca ccgaaacgcg
     8281 cgagacgaaa gggcctcgtg atacgcctat ttttataggt taatgtcatg ataataatgg
     8341 tttcttagac gtcaggtggc acttttcggg gaaatgtgcg cggaacccct atttgtttat
     8401 ttttctaaat acattcaaat atgtatccgc tcatgagaca ataaccctga taaatgcttc
     8461 aataatattg aaaaaggaag agtatgagta ttcaacattt ccgtgtcgcc cttattccct
     8521 tttttgcggc attttgcctt cctgtttttg ctcacccaga aacgctggtg aaagtaaaag
     8581 atgctgaaga tcagttgggt gcacgagtgg gttacatcga actggatctc aacagcggta
     8641 agatccttga gagttttcgc cccgaagaac gttttccaat gatgagcact tttaaagttc
     8701 tgctatgtgg cgcggtatta tcccgtattg acgccgggca agagcaactc ggtcgccgca
     8761 tacactattc tcagaatgac ttggttgagt actcaccagt cacagaaaag catcttacgg
     8821 atggcatgac agtaagagaa ttatgcagtg ctgccataac catgagtgat aacactgcgg
     8881 ccaacttact tctgacaacg atcggaggac cgaaggagct aaccgctttt ttgcacaaca
     8941 tgggggatca tgtaactcgc cttgatcgtt gggaaccgga gctgaatgaa gccataccaa
     9001 acgacgagcg tgacaccacg atgcctgtag caatggcaac aacgttgcgc aaactattaa
     9061 ctggcgaact acttactcta gcttcccggc aacaattaat agactggatg gaggcggata
     9121 aagttgcagg accacttctg cgctcggccc ttccggctgg ctggtttatt gctgataaat
     9181 ctggagccgg tgagcgtggg tctcgcggta tcattgcagc actggggcca gatggtaagc
     9241 cctcccgtat cgtagttatc tacacgacgg ggagtcaggc aactatggat gaacgaaata
     9301 gacagatcgc tgagataggt gcctcactga ttaagcattg gtaactgtca gaccaagttt
     9361 actcatatat actttagatt gatttaaaac ttcattttta atttaaaagg atctaggtga
     9421 agatcctttt tgataatctc atgaccaaaa tcccttaacg tgagttttcg ttccactgag
     9481 cgtcagaccc cgtagaaaag atcaaaggat cttcttgaga tccttttttt ctgcgcgtaa
     9541 tctgctgctt gcaaacaaaa aaaccaccgc taccagcggt ggtttgtttg ccggatcaag
     9601 agctaccaac tctttttccg aaggtaactg gcttcagcag agcgcagata ccaaatactg
     9661 ttcttctagt gtagccgtag ttaggccacc acttcaagaa ctctgtagca ccgcctacat
     9721 acctcgctct gctaatcctg ttaccagtgg ctgctgccag tggcgataag tcgtgtctta
     9781 ccgggttgga ctcaagacga tagttaccgg ataaggcaca gcggtcgggc tgaacggggg
     9841 gttcgtgcac acagcccagc ttggagcgaa cgacctacac cgaactgaga tacctacagc
     9901 gtgagctAtg agaaagcgcc acgcttcccg aagggagaaa ggcggacagg tatccggtaa
     9961 gcggcagggt cggaacagga gagcgcacga gggagcttcc agggggaaac gcctggtatc
    10021 tttatagtcc tgtcgggttt cgccacctct gacttgagcg tcgatttttg tgatgctcgt
    10081 caggggggcg gagcctatgg aaaaacgcca gcaacgcggc ctttttacgg ttcctggcct
    10141 tttgctggcc ttttgctcac atgttctttc ctgcgttatc ccctgattct gtggataacc
    10201 gtattaccgc ctttgagtga gctgataccg ctcgccgcag ccgaacgacc gagcgcagcg
    10261 agtcagtgag cgaggaagcg gaagagcgcc caatacgcaa accgcctctc cccgcgcgtt
    10321 ggccgattca ttaatgcagc tggcacgaca ggtttcccga ctggaaagcg ggcagtgagc
    10381 gcaacgcaat taatgtgagt tagctcactc attaggcacc ccaggcttta cactttatgc
    10441 ttccgcggct cgtatgttgt gtggaattgt gagcggataa caatttcaca caggaaacag
    10501 ct
//
