[The description below was written by a language model from this plasmid's Addgene catalogue record and the feature table of its GenBank file.]
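Description:
pG2J is a yeast integrating expression plasmid of about 10.5 kb, built by Gibson assembly in the HO-poly-KanMX4-HO backbone. It installs a complete, self-reporting auxin-inducible degron (AID) system in Saccharomyces cerevisiae. In E. coli it is maintained through a high-copy ColE1/pUC-type origin with ampicillin resistance (bla). No yeast replication origin is annotated. Instead, the payload is flanked by upstream and downstream HO homology arms that target it to the chromosomal HO locus. Integrants are selected with G418 through the KanMX4 marker, an aminoglycoside phosphotransferase under the Ashbya gossypii TEF promoter and terminator.

Between the HO arms sit two convergently oriented expression cassettes. In the first, the S. cerevisiae ADH1 promoter drives rice (Oryza sativa) OsTIR1 carrying a C-terminal 3xMyc tag, followed by the ADH1 terminator. OsTIR1 is the F-box protein that, in the presence of auxin, recruits degron-tagged proteins to a ubiquitin ligase for degradation. In the second cassette, on the opposite strand, the TEF1 promoter drives monomeric EGFP (A206K) joined through a short 5×GA linker to a truncated AID degron (residues 71–114), ending at the CYC1 terminator. The GFP-degron fusion acts as a fluorescent substrate, so auxin-triggered, TIR1-dependent degradation can be followed as a loss of fluorescence.

According to the depositor, the plasmid is intended for assembling and characterizing the auxin-inducible degradation system in single yeast cells. The two sequence records held for the plasmid differ slightly in length and coordinates, and only the depositor's map annotates the HO arms, linker and degron. They otherwise agree on the overall architecture.
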