Addgene plasmid #102882: pG2J
Purpose: Expresses OsTIR1 via the ADH1 promoter, and the mGFP-AID via the TEF1 promoter in yeast. Both cassettes are integrated in HO locus. Assembly and characterization of the auxin-inducible degradation.
Depositing lab: Matthias Heinemann. Depositing organization: University of Groningen. Publication: Autonomous Metabolic Oscillations Robustly Gate the Early and Late Cell Cycle. Papagiannakis A, Niebel B, Wit EC, Heinemann M. Mol Cell. 2017 Jan 19;65(2):285-295. doi: 10.1016/j.molcel.2016.11.018. Epub 2016 Dec 15. PubMed 27989441.
Backbone
  Vector backbone: HO-poly-KanMX4-HO
  Backbone manufacturer: https://www.ncbi.nlm.nih.gov/pmc/articles/PMC55758/
  Backbone size w/o insert (bp): 6024
  Total vector size (bp): 10502
  Vector type: Yeast Expression
  Selectable markers: KanMX4 (select with G418)
Growth in bacteria
  Bacterial resistance: Ampicillin, 100 μg/mL
  Growth temperature: 37°C
  Growth strain: DH5alpha
  Copy number: High Copy
Gene/Insert 1
  Gene/Insert name: OsTIR1 (alt names: Auxin Inducible Degron; AID)
  Species: Oryza sativa
  Insert size (bp): 2880
  Promoter: ADH1
  Tag / fusion protein: 3xMyc (C terminal on insert)
  Cloning method: Gibson Cloning
  Sequencing primers: 5′ GGAGTATTGTGTCATGTTCG; 3′ CGAGTAAGCTTGGTACCG
Gene/Insert 2
  Gene/Insert name: mGFP-AID (alt names: GFP; Auxin Inducible Degron; truncated AID)
  Insert size (bp): 1730
  Promoter: TEF1
  Tag / fusion protein: AID(71-114) (C terminal on insert)
  Cloning method: Gibson Cloning
  Sequencing primers: 5′ ACAAGCTGGAGTACAACTAC; 3′ TCTAGGGTGTCGTTAATTACC
Resource information
  A portion of this plasmid was derived from a plasmid made by: The AID(71-114) sequence was retrieved from: Morawska, M., and Ulrich, H.D. (2013). An expanded tool kit for the auxin-inducible degron system in budding yeast. Yeast 30, 341–351. The OsTIR1 was retrieved from: Nishimura, K., Fukagawa, T., Takisawa, H., Kakimoto, T., and Kanemaki, M. (2009). An auxin-based degron system for the rapid depletion of proteins in nonplant cells. Nat. Methods 6, 917–922. mGFP was retrieved from: Saraya, R., Cepińska, M.N., Kiel, J.A.K.W., Veenhuis, M., and van der Klei, I.J. (2010). A conserved function for Inp2 in peroxisome inheritance. Biochim. Biophys. Acta 1803, 617–622. The HO-poly-KanMX4-HO plasmid was retrieved from: Voth, W.P., Richards, J.D., Shaw, J.M., and Stillman, D.J. (2001). Yeast vectors for integration at the HO locus. Nucleic Acids Res. 29, E59-9.
Terms and licenses: Academic/Nonprofit Terms; Industry Terms: Not Available to Industry
Depositor comments: This plasmid can be used to assemble and characterize the auxin inducible degron in single yeast cells. A characterization guide can be found here: https://www.nature.com/articles/s41598-017-04791-6 Detailed description of plasmid construction can be found in the Supplemental Experimental Procedures of the original paper: http://www.cell.com/molecular-cell/pdfExtended/S1097-2765(16)30726-2
How to cite: pG2J was a gift from Matthias Heinemann (Addgene plasmid # 102882 ; http://n2t.net/addgene:102882 ; RRID:Addgene_102882)
