>Addgene plasmid #102882 | pG2J | depositor partial sequence | sequence record 194694 | Primer: TCTAGGGTGTCGTTAATTACC
CGTTTCTTTTTCTTCGTCGAAAAAGGCAATAAAAATTTTTATCACGTTTCTTTTTCTTGAAAATTTTTTT
TTTGATTTTTTTCTCTTTCGATGACCTCCCATTGATATTTAAGTTAATAAACGGTCTTCAATTTCTCAAG
TTTCAGTTTCATTTTTCTTGTTCTATTACAACTTTTTTTACTTCTTGCTCATTAGAAAGAAAGCATAGCA
ATCTAATCTAAGTTTCCTAGGTTATTAAAATGGTGAGCAAGGGCGAGGAGCTGTTCACCGGGGTGGTGCC
CATCCTGGTCGAGCTGGACGGCGACGTAAACGGCCACAAGTTCAGCGTGTCCGGCGAGGGCGAGGGCGAT
GCCACCTACGGCAAGCTGACCCTGAAGTTCATCTGCACCACCGGCAAGCTGCCCGTGCCCTGGCCCACCC
TCGTGACCACCCTGACCTACGGCGTGCAGTGCTTCAGCCGCTACCCCGACCACATGAAGCAGCACGACTT
CTTCAAGTCCGCCATGCCCGAAGGCTACGTCCAGGAGCGCACCATCTTCTTCAAGGACGACGGCAACTAC
AAGACCCGCGCCGAGGTGAAGTTCGAGGGCGACACCCTGGTGAACCGCATCGAGCTGAAGGGCATCGACT
TCAAGGAGGACGGCAACATCCTGGGGCACAAGCTGGAGTACAACTACAACAGCCACAACGTCTATATCAT
GGCCGACAAGCAGAAGAACGGCATCAAGGTGAACTTCAAGATCCGCCACAACATCGAGGACGGCAGCGTG
CAGCTCGCCGACCACTACCAGCAGAACACCCCCATCGGCGACGGCCCCGTGCTGCTGCCCGACAACCACT
ACCTGAGCACCCAGTCCAAGCTGAGCAAAGACCCCAACGAGAAGCGCGATCACATGGTCCTGCTGGAGTT
CGTGACCGCCGCCGGGATCACTCTCGGCATGGACGAGCTGTACAAGGTCGACGGTGCAGGCGCCGGGGCT
GGTGCTGGGGCAGGTACCCCTAAAGATCCAGCCAAACCTCCGGCCAAGGCACAAGTTGTGGGATGGCCAC
