>Addgene plasmid #102882 | pG2J | depositor partial sequence | sequence record 194695 | Primer:  gcatccgcttacagacaa
ATCACCGAAACGCGCGAGACGAAAGGGCCTCGTGATACGCCTATTTTTATAGGTTAATGTCATGATAATA
ATGGTTTCTTAGACGTCAGGTGGCACTTTTCGGGGAAATGTGCGCGGAACCCCTATTTGTTTATTTTTCT
AAATACATTCAAATATGTATCCGCTCATGAGACAATAACCCTGATAAATGCTTCAATAATATTGAAAAAG
GAAGAGTATGAGTATTCAACATTTCCGTGTCGCCCTTATTCCCTTTTTTGCGGCATTTTGCCTTCCTGTT
TTTGCTCACCCAGAAACGCTGGTGAAAGTAAAAGATGCTGAAGATCAGTTGGGTGCACGAGTGGGTTACA
TCGAACTGGATCTCAACAGCGGTAAGATCCTTGAGAGTTTTCGCCCCGAAGAACGTTTTCCAATGATGAG
CACTTTTAAAGTTCTGCTATGTGGCGCGGTATTATCCCGTATTGACGCCGGGCAAGAGCAACTCGGTCGC
CGCATACACTATTCTCAGAATGACTTGGTTGAGTACTCACCAGTCACAGAAAAGCATCTTACGGATGGCA
TGACAGTAAGAGAATTATGCAGTGCTGCCATAACCATGAGTGATAACACTGCGGCCAACTTACTTCTGAC
AACGATCGGAGGACCGAAGGAGCTAACCGCTTTTTTGCACAACATGGGGGATCATGTAACTCGCCTTGAT
CGTTGGGAACCGGAGCTGAATGAAGCCATACCAAACGACGAGCGTGACACCACGATGCCTGTAGCAATGG
CAACAACGTTGCGCAAACTATTAACTGGCGAACTACTTACTCTAGCTTCCCGGCAACAATTAATAGACTG
GATGGAGGCGGATAAAGTTGCAGGACCACTTCTGCGCTCGGCCCTTCCGGCTGGCTGGTTTATTGCTGAT
AAATCTGGAGCCGGTGAGCGTGGGTCTCGCGGTATCATTGCAGCACTGGGGCCAGATGGTAAGCCCTCCC
GTATCGTAGTTATCTACACGACGGGGAGTCAGGCAACTATGGATGAACGAAATAGACAGATCGCTGA
