>Addgene plasmid #102882 | pG2J | depositor partial sequence | sequence record 194696 | Primer: ggaagatacaaattcagcgg
GTTAAAGGACCAGAGTGTATAAAATGTGGCGGAATCTTACAGTGGCCTATGCGGCCGCTCTAGCTAGAAC
TAGTGGATCGATCCCCAATTCGCCCTATAGTGAGTCGTATTACAATTCACTGGCCGTCGTTTTACAACGT
CGTGACTGGGAAAACCCTGGCGTTACCCAACTTAATCGCCTTGCAGCACATCCCCCTTTCGCCAGCTGGC
GTAATAGCGAAGAGGCCCGCACCGATCGCCCTTCCCAACAGTTGCGCAGCCTGAATGGCGAATGGCGCCT
GATGCGGTATTTTCTCCTTACGCATCTGTGCGGTATTTCACACCGCATA
[95 nt withheld, positions 330-424]
T
[46 nt withheld, positions 426-471]
C
[63 nt withheld, positions 473-535]
CCTTTGACGTTGGAGTCCACGTTCTTTAATAGTGGACTCTTGTTCCAAACTGGAACAACACTCAACTCTA
TCTCGGGCTATTCTTTTGATTTATAAGGGATTTTGCCGATTTCGGTCTATTGGTTAAAAAATGAGCTGAT
TTAACAAAAATTTAACGCGAATTTTAACAAAATATTAACGTTTACAATTTTATGGTGCACTCTCAGTACA
ATCTGCTCTGATGCCGCATAGTTAAGCCAGCCCCGACACCCGCCAACACCCGCTGACGCGCCCTGACGGG
CTTGTCTGCTCCCGGCATCCGCTTACAGACAAGCTGTGACCGTCTCCGGGAGCTGCATGTGTCAGAGGTT
TTCACCGTCATCACCGAAACGCGCGAGACGAAAGGGCCTCGTGATACGCCTATTTTTATAGGTTAATGTC
ATGATAATAATGGTTTCTTA
