>Addgene plasmid #102882 | pG2J | depositor partial sequence | sequence record 194697 | Primer: GCGCAATCACGAATGAATAA
ATGGCTGGCCTGTTGAACAAGTCTGGAAAGAAATGCATAAGCTTTTGCCATTCTCACCGGATTCAGTCGT
CACTCATGGTGATTTCTCACTTGATAACCTTATTTTTGACGAGGGGAAATTAATAGGTTGTATTGATGTT
GGACGAGTCGGAATCGCAGACCGATACCAGGATCTTGCCATCCTATGGAACTGCCTCGGTGAGTTTTCTC
CTTCATTACAGAAACGGCTTTTTCAAAAATATGGTATTGATAATCCTGATATGAATAAATTGCAGTTTCA
TTTGATGCTCGATGAGTTTTTCTAATCAGTACTGACAATAAAAAGATTCTTGTTTTCAAGAACTTGTCAT
TTGTATAGTTTTTTTATATTGTAGTTGTTCTATTTTAATCAAATGTTAGCGTGATTTATATTTTTTTTCG
CCTCGACATCATCTGCCCAGATGCGAAGTTAAGTGCGCAGAAAGTAATATCATGCGTCAATCGTATGTGA
ATGCTGGTCGCTATACTGCTGTCGATTCGATACTAACGCCGCCATCCAGTGTCGAAAACGAGCTCGAATT
AATTCCTGGGGGAACAACTTCACAGAATGTTTTGTCATATTGTCGAAGTGGTCACAAAACAAGAGAAGTT
CCGCCAATTATAAAAAGGGAACCCGTATATTTCAGCTTCACGGATGATTTCCAGGGTGAGAGTACTGTAT
ATGGGCTTACGATAGAAGGCCATAAAAATTTCTTGCTTGGCAACAAAATAGAAGTGAAATCATGTCGAGG
CTGCTGTGTGGGAGAACAGCATAAAATATCACAAAAAAAGAATCTAAAACACTGTGTTGCTTGTCCCAGA
AAGGGAATCAAGTATTTTTATAAAGATTGGAGTGGTAAAAATCGAGTATGTGCTAGATGCTATGGAAGAT
ACAAATTCAGCGGTCATCACTGTATAAATTGCAAGTATGTACCAGAAGCACGTGAAGTGAAAAAGGCAAA
AGACAAAGGCGAAAAATTGGGCATTACGCCCGAAGGTTTGCCAGTTAAAGGACCAGAGTGTATAAAATGT
